Addgene plasmid #39157: DHRS11
Purpose: Bacterial expression for structure determination; may not be full ORF
Depositing lab: Nicola Burgess-Brown. Depositing organization: University of Oxford.
Backbone
  Vector backbone: pLIC-SGC1
  Backbone manufacturer: SGC
  Vector type: Bacterial Expression
Growth in bacteria
  Bacterial resistance: Ampicillin, 100 μg/mL
  Growth temperature: 37°C
  Growth strain: Mach1
  Copy number: Low Copy
Gene/Insert
  Gene/Insert name: DHRS11 (alt names: MGC4172: short-chain dehydrogenase/reductase; PDB:1XG5)
  Species: H. sapiens (human)
  Insert size (bp): 823
  Mutation: G99L100 -> AHM; codon-optimized
  Entrez Gene: DHRS11 (a.k.a. ARPG836, SDR24C1, spDHRS11)
  Tag / fusion protein: His Tev (N terminal on insert)
  Cloning method: Ligation Independent Cloning
  Sequencing primers: 5′ T7; 3′ T7-term
Terms and licenses: Academic/Nonprofit Terms; Industry Terms: Not Available to Industry
How to cite: DHRS11 was a gift from Nicola Burgess-Brown (Addgene plasmid # 39157 ; http://n2t.net/addgene:39157 ; RRID:Addgene_39157)
