[The description below was written by a language model from this plasmid's Addgene catalogue record.]
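Description:
DHRS11 is a bacterial expression plasmid built on the pLIC-SGC1 backbone from the Structural Genomics Consortium, made to produce recombinant human DHRS11 protein for structure determination. DHRS11 (also recorded as MGC4172 and SDR24C1) is a member of the short-chain dehydrogenase/reductase family, and the record links the construct to a deposited crystal structure. The plasmid is maintained in E. coli under ampicillin selection and is listed as low copy. The record does not name the origin of replication.

The insert is an 823 bp, codon-optimized human DHRS11 coding sequence introduced by ligation-independent cloning. The record cautions that it may not be the complete open reading frame, as is common for constructs trimmed to a crystallizable domain. It also carries a noted sequence change in which residues G99 and L100 are replaced by the three residues AHM. The protein is fused at its N terminus to a histidine tag followed by a TEV protease site. This arrangement allows capture by immobilized metal affinity chromatography and then removal of the tag by TEV cleavage to leave near-native protein.

The promoter is not stated explicitly. The listed sequencing primers, T7 forward and T7 terminator, suggest that the insert sits in a T7 promoter/terminator cassette, which would need a host supplying T7 RNA polymerase for expression. No feature table is provided, so other regulatory elements cannot be confirmed. The construct is typically used for overexpression and purification of DHRS11 for crystallography and for related biochemical or biophysical studies.
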