>Addgene plasmid #39157 | DHRS11 | depositor partial sequence | sequence record 49208 | DHRS11 sequence 823 bps
ATGCACCATCATCATCATCATTCTTCTGGTGTAGATCTGGGTACCGAGAACCTGTACTTCCAATCCATGG
CGCGTCCGGGCATGGAACGTTGGCGTGATCGTCTGGCGCTGGTGACCGGCGCGAGCGGCGGTATTGGTGC
GGCCGTGGCGCGTGCGCTGGTGCAGCAGGGCCTGAAAGTGGTGGGCTGCGCGCGTACCGTGGGCAACATT
GAAGAACTGGCGGCCGAATGCAAAAGCGCGGGCTATCCGGGCACCCTGATTCCGTATCGTTGCGATCTGA
GCAACGAAGAAGATATTCTGAGCATGTTTAGCGCGATTCGTAGCCAGCATAGCGGCGTGGATATTTGCAT
TAACAATGCGGCCCATATGGCGCGTCCGGATACCCTGCTGAGCGGCAGCACCAGCGGCTGGAAAGATATG
TTTAACGTGAACGTGCTGGCGCTGAGCATTTGCACCCGTGAAGCGTATCAGAGCATGAAAGAACGTAACG
TGGATGATGGCCATATTATCAACATTAACAGCATGAGCGGCCATCGTGTGCTGCCGCTGAGCGTGACCCA
TTTTTATAGCGCGACCAAATATGCGGTGACCGCGCTGACCGAAGGCCTGCGTCAGGAACTGCGTGAAGCG
CAGACCCATATTCGTGCGACCTGCATTAGCCCGGGCGTGGTGGAAACCCAGTTTGCGTTTAAACTGCATG
ATAAAGATCCGGAAAAAGCGGCCGCGACCTATGAACAGATGAAATGCCTGAAACCGGAAGATGTGGCGGA
AGCGGTGATTTATGTGCTGAGCACCCCGGCGCATTGACAGTAAAGGTGGATAC
