>Addgene plasmid #39157 | DHRS11 | addgene partial sequence | sequence record 52536 | T7_term
GCTTGTAGCAGCCGGATCTCAGTGGTGGTGGTGGTGGTGCTCGAGTGCGGCCGCAAGCTTGTCGACGGAG
CTCGAATTCGGATCCGTATCCACCTTTACTGTCAATGCGCCGGGGTGCTCAGCACATAAATCACCGCTTC
CGCCACATCTTCCGGTTTCAGGCATTTCATCTGTTCATAGGTCGCGGCCGCTTTTTCCGGATCTTTATCA
TGCAGTTTAAACGCAAACTGGGTTTCCACCACGCCCGGGCTAATGCAGGTCGCACGAATATGGGTCTGCG
CTTCACGCAGTTCCTGACGCAGGCCTTCGGTCAGCGCGGTCACCGCATATTTGGTCGCGCTATAAAAATG
GGTCACGCTCAGCGGCAGCACACGATGGCCGCTCATGCTGTTAATGTTGATAATATGGCCATCATCCACG
TTACGTTCTTTCATGCTCTGATACGCTTCACGGGTGCAAATGCTCAGCGCCAGCACGTTCACGTTAAACA
TATCTTTCCAGCCGCTGGTGCTGCCGCTCAGCAGGGTATCCGGACGCGCCATATGGGCCGCATTGTTAAT
GCAAATATCCACGCCGCTATGCTGGCTACGAATCGCGCTAAACATGCTCAGAATATCTTCTTCGTTGCTC
AGATCGCAACGATACGGAATCAGGGTGCCCGGATAGCCCGCGCTTTTGCATTCGGCCGCCAGTTCTTCAA
TGTTGCCCACGGTACGCGCGCAGCCCACCACTTTCAGGCCCTGCTGCACCAGCGCACGCGCCACGGCCGC
ACCAATACCGCCGCTCGCGCCGGTCACCAGCGCCAGACGATCACGCCAACGTTCCATGCCCGGACGCGCC
ATGGATTGGAAGTACAGGTTCTCGGTACCCAGATTCTA
