>Addgene plasmid #39157 | DHRS11 | addgene partial sequence | sequence record 52537 | T7 5'-TAATACGACTCACTATAGGG-3'
TGAGGAATTCCCTCTAGAATATTTTGTTTAACTTTAAGAAGGAGATATACATATGCACCATCATCATCAT
CATTCTTCTGGTGTAGATCTGGGTACCGAGAACCTGTACTTCCAATCCATGGCGCGTCCGGGCATGGAAC
GTTGGCGTGATCGTCTGGCGCTGGTGACCGGCGCGAGCGGCGGTATTGGTGCGGCCGTGGCGCGTGCGCT
GGTGCAGCAGGGCCTGAAAGTGGTGGGCTGCGCGCGTACCGTGGGCAACATTGAAGAACTGGCGGCCGAA
TGCAAAAGCGCGGGCTATCCGGGCACCCTGATTCCGTATCGTTGCGATCTGAGCAACGAAGAAGATATTC
TGAGCATGTTTAGCGCGATTCGTAGCCAGCATAGCGGCGTGGATATTTGCATTAACAATGCGGCCCATAT
GGCGCGTCCGGATACCCTGCTGAGCGGCAGCACCAGCGGCTGGAAAGATATGTTTAACGTGAACGTGCTG
GCGCTGAGCATTTGCACCCGTGAAGCGTATCAGAGCATGAAAGAACGTAACGTGGATGATGGCCATATTA
TCAACATTAACAGCATGAGCGGCCATCGTGTGCTGCCGCTGAGCGTGACCCATTTTTATAGCGCGACCAA
ATATGCGGTGACCGCGCTGACCGAAGGCCTGCGTCAGGAACTGCGTGAAGCGCAGACCCATATTCGTGCG
ACCTGCATTAGCCCGGGCGTGGTGGAAACCCAGTTTGCGTTTAAACTGCATGATAAAGATCCGGAAAAAG
CGGCCGCGACCTATGAACAGATGAAATGCCTGAAACCGGAAGATGTGGCGGAAGCGGTGATTTATGTGCT
GAGCACCCCGGCGCATTGACAGTAAAGGTGGATACGGATCCGAATTCGAGCTCCGTCGACAAGCTTGCGG
CCGCACTCGAGCACCACCACCACACCACTGGAAAATCCGGCTGCTAAAAAAACCCGAA
